Addgene plasmid #187965: LaminA-ECFP-SNAP
Purpose: expresses LaminA with C-terminal tags ECFP and SNAP
Depositing lab: Markus Wahl. Publication: Recruitment of a splicing factor to the nuclear lamina for its inactivation. Vester K, Preussner M, Holton N, Feng S, Schultz C, Heyd F, Wahl MC. Commun Biol. 2022 Jul 22;5(1):736. doi: 10.1038/s42003-022-03689-y. PubMed 35869234.
Backbone
  Vector backbone: pECFP-SNAP
  Backbone manufacturer: Labor Prof. Carsten Schultz, EMBL Heidelberg
  Backbone size w/o insert (bp): 6601
  Total vector size (bp): 8588
  Vector type: Mammalian Expression
  Selectable markers: Neomycin (select with G418)
Growth in bacteria
  Bacterial resistance: Ampicillin, 100 μg/mL
  Growth temperature: 37°C
  Growth strain: Pir1
  Copy number: High Copy
Gene/Insert
  Gene/Insert name: LaminA (alt names: LMNA; LMN1)
  Species: H. sapiens (human)
  Insert size (bp): 1987
  GenBank ID: NM_001406983.1 NM_001406983.1
  Entrez Gene: LMNA (a.k.a. CDCD1, CDDC, CMD1A, CMT2B1, EMD2, FPL, FPLD, FPLD2, HGPS, IDC, LDP1, LFP, LGMD1B, LMN1, LMNC, LMNL1, MADA, PRO1)
  Promoter: CMV
  Tag / fusion protein: ECFP-SNAP (C terminal on insert)
  Cloning method: Ligation Independent Cloning
  Sequencing primers: 5′ CMV-for (Microsynth); 3′ EGFP-N-rev (Microsynth)
Resource information
  A portion of this plasmid was derived from a plasmid made by: ordered from Addgene No55068
Terms and licenses: Academic/Nonprofit Terms; Industry Terms: Not Available to Industry
How to cite: LaminA-ECFP-SNAP was a gift from Markus Wahl (Addgene plasmid # 187965 ; http://n2t.net/addgene:187965 ; RRID:Addgene_187965)
