[The description below was written by a language model from this plasmid's Addgene catalogue record and pLannotate feature annotations shown in this document.]
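Description:
LaminA-ECFP-SNAP is an 8.6 kb mammalian expression plasmid built on the pECFP-SNAP backbone, into which the human lamin A (LMNA) coding sequence of about 2 kb was inserted by ligation-independent cloning. It is maintained in E. coli through a high-copy ColE1/pUC-type origin and an ampicillin resistance gene (β-lactamase under its own promoter). Small remnants of earlier vectors are also annotated, including a lac promoter/operator region, a lacI fragment, a bom fragment and a short truncated HIV-1 LTR fragment. These appear to be backbone leftovers rather than functional parts of the design.

Expression is driven by the CMV immediate-early enhancer and promoter, with a T7 promoter lying just upstream of the open reading frame. The LMNA coding sequence is followed by a cyan fluorescent protein (annotated as mECFP), a short multiple-cloning-site fragment and the SNAP-tag. The SNAP-tag is an engineered O6-alkylguanine-DNA alkyltransferase that reacts covalently with benzylguanine derivatives. The encoded protein is therefore lamin A carrying C-terminal ECFP and SNAP tags. Downstream of the fusion lie a chimeric intron, an EMCV IRES and the NeoR/KanR gene, ending in SV40 polyadenylation signals. This layout suggests that the neomycin phosphotransferase is translated from the same CMV transcript as the fusion, linking G418 selection in mammalian cells to expression of the tagged lamin.

The construct places a fluorescent, chemically addressable anchor at the nuclear lamina. ECFP allows its localisation to be visualised, and the SNAP-tag allows covalent capture of benzylguanine-bearing ligands. The associated publication concerns recruiting a splicing factor to the nuclear lamina to inactivate it, which fits this role, although the record does not detail the recruitment scheme.
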