Features (pLannotate 1.2.2; 22 found; start..end, strand, type, name):
     28..80      -  misc_feature   bom (fragment): basis of mobility region from pBR322
    235..614     +  enhancer       CMV enhancer: human cytomegalovirus immediate early enhancer
    615..818     +  promoter       CMV promoter: human cytomegalovirus (CMV) immediate early promoter
    814..847     +  LTR            5' LTR (truncated) (fragment): truncated 5' long terminal repeat (LTR) from HIV-1
    863..881     +  promoter       T7 promoter: promoter for bacteriophage T7 RNA polymerase
    924..2915    +  CDS            LMNA: LMNA_HUMAN - Also known as LMN1. Experimental evidence at protein level: Swiss-Prot protein existence level 1. Prelamin-A/C can accelerate smooth muscle cell senescence. It acts to disrupt mitosis and induce DNA damage in vascular smooth muscle cells (VSMCs), leading to mitotic failure, genomic instability, and premature senescence. From Homo sapiens (Human).
   2934..3650    +  CDS            mECFP: mECFP is a basic (constitutively fluorescent) cyan fluorescent protein published in 2006, derived from Aequorea victoria.
   3651..3690    +  misc_feature   MCS (fragment): multiple cloning site
   3708..4253    +  CDS            SNAP-tag®: human O6-alkylguanine-DNA-alkyltransferase variant that forms covalent bonds with benzylguanine derivatives fast-reacting variant, optimized for mammalian expression
   4364..4593    +  intron         chimeric intron: chimera between introns from adenovirus and immunoglobulin heavy chain genes
   4777..5239    +  misc_feature   IRES: internal ribosome entry site (IRES) of the encephalomyocarditis virus (EMCV)
   5275..6078    +  CDS            NeoR/KanR: aminoglycoside phosphotransferase from Tn5; aph(3')-II (or nptII); confers resistance to neomycin, kanamycin, and G418 (Geneticin®)
   6101..6185    +  CDS            large T antigen (fragment): large T antigen from SV40 (simian virus 40)
   6208..6329    +  polyA_signal   SV40 poly(A) signal: SV40 polyadenylation signal
   6340..6391    +  polyA_signal   SV40 poly(A) signal (fragment): SV40 polyadenylation signal
   6455..6471    -  protein_bind   lac operator: The lac repressor binds to the lac operator to inhibit transcription in E. coli. This inhibition can be relieved by adding lactose or isopropyl-β-D-thiogalactopyranoside (IPTG). lac repressor encoded by lacI
   6479..6509    -  promoter       lac promoter: promoter for the E. coli lac operon
   6524..6545    -  protein_bind   CAP binding site: CAP binding activates transcription in the presence of cAMP. E. coli catabolite activator protein
   6558..6650    -  CDS            lacI (fragment): lac repressor; lacI; The lac repressor binds to the lac operator to inhibit transcription in E. coli. This inhibition can be relieved by adding lactose or isopropyl-β-D-thiogalactopyranoside (IPTG).
   6833..7421    -  rep_origin     ori: high-copy-number ColE1/pMB1/pBR322/pUC origin of replication
   7592..8452    -  CDS            AmpR: β-lactamase; bla; confers resistance to ampicillin, carbenicillin, and related antibiotics
   8453..8557    -  promoter       AmpR promoter: bla
>Addgene plasmid #187965 | LaminA-ECFP-SNAP | addgene full sequence | sequence record 371401 | Addgene NGS Result
GACGGATCGGGAGATCTCCCGATCCCCTATGGTGCACTCTCAGTACAATCTGCTCTGATGCCGCATAGTT
AAGCCAGTATCTGCTCCCTGCTTGTGTGTTGGAGGTCGCTGAGTAGTGCGCGAGCAAAATTTAAGCTACA
ACAAGGCAAGGCTTGACCGACAATTGCATGAAGAATCTGCTTAGGGTTAGGCGTTTTGCGCTGCTTCGCG
ATGTACGGGCCAGATATACGCGTTGACATTGATTATTGACTAGTTATTAATAGTAATCAATTACGGGGTC
ATTAGTTCATAGCCCATATATGGAGTTCCGCGTTACATAACTTACGGTAAATGGCCCGCCTGGCTGACCG
CCCAACGACCCCCGCCCATTGACGTCAATAATGACGTATGTTCCCATAGTAACGCCAATAGGGACTTTCC
ATTGACGTCAATGGGTGGAGTATTTACGGTAAACTGCCCACTTGGCAGTACATCAAGTGTATCATATGCC
AAGTACGCCCCCTATTGACGTCAATGACGGTAAATGGCCCGCCTGGCATTATGCCCAGTACATGACCTTA
TGGGACTTTCCTACTTGGCAGTACATCTACGTATTAGTCATCGCTATTACCATGGTGATGCGGTTTTGGC
AGTACATCAATGGGCGTGGATAGCGGTTTGACTCACGGGGATTTCCAAGTCTCCACCCCATTGACGTCAA
TGGGAGTTTGTTTTGGCACCAAAATCAACGGGACTTTCCAAAATGTCGTAACAACTCCGCCCCATTGACG
CAAATGGGCGGTAGGCGTGTACGGTGGGAGGTCTATATAAGCAGAGCTCTCTGGCTAACTAGAGAACCCA
CTGCTTACTGGCTTATCGAAATTAATACGACTCACTATAGGGAGACCCAAGCTTGGTACCGAGCTCGGAT
CGTCGCTAGCACCATGGAGACCCCGTCCCAGCGGCGCGCCACCCGCAGCGGGGCGCAGGCCAGCTCCACT
CCGCTGTCGCCCACCCGCATCACCCGGCTGCAGGAGAAGGAGGACCTGCAGGAGCTCAATGATCGCTTGG
CGGTCTACATCGACCGTGTGCGCTCGCTGGAAACGGAGAACGCAGGGCTGCGCCTTCGCATCACCGAGTC
TGAAGAGGTGGTCAGCCGCGAGGTGTCCGGCATCAAGGCCGCCTACGAGGCCGAGCTCGGGGATGCCCGC
AAGACCCTTGACTCAGTAGCCAAGGAGCGCGCCCGCCTGCAGCTGGAGCTGAGCAAAGTGCGTGAGGAGT
TTAAGGAGCTGAAAGCGCGCAATACCAAGAAGGAGGGTGACCTGATAGCTGCTCAGGCTCGGCTGAAGGA
CCTGGAGGCTCTGCTGAACTCCAAGGAGGCCGCACTGAGCACTGCTCTCAGTGAGAAGCGCACGCTGGAG
GGCGAGCTGCATGATCTGCGGGGCCAGGTGGCCAAGCTTGAGGCAGCCCTAGGTGAGGCCAAGAAGCAAC
TTCAGGATGAGATGCTGCGGCGGGTGGATGCTGAGAACAGGCTGCAGACCATGAAGGAGGAACTGGACTT
CCAGAAGAACATCTACAGTGAGGAGCTGCGTGAGACCAAGCGCCGTCATGAGACCCGACTGGTGGAGATT
GACAATGGGAAGCAGCGTGAGTTTGAGAGCCGGCTGGCGGATGCGCTGCAGGAACTGCGGGCCCAGCATG
AGGACCAGGTGGAGCAGTATAAGAAGGAGCTGGAGAAGACTTATTCTGCCAAGCTGGACAATGCCAGGCA
GTCTGCTGAGAGGAACAGCAACCTGGTGGGGGCTGCCCACGAGGAGCTGCAGCAGTCGCGCATCCGCATC
GACAGCCTCTCTGCCCAGCTCAGCCAGCTCCAGAAGCAGCTGGCAGCCAAGGAGGCGAAGCTTCGAGACC
TGGAGGACTCACTGGCCCGTGAGCGGGACACCAGCCGGCGGCTGCTGGCGGAAAAGGAGCGGGAGATGGC
CGAGATGCGGGCAAGGATGCAGCAGCAGCTGGACGAGTACCAGGAGCTTCTGGACATCAAGCTGGCCCTG
GACATGGAGATCCACGCCTACCGCAAGCTCTTGGAGGGCGAGGAGGAGAGGCTACGCCTGTCCCCCAGCC
CTACCTCGCAGCGCAGCCGTGGCCGTGCTTCCTCTCACTCATCCCAGACACAGGGTGGGGGCAGCGTCAC
CAAAAAGCGCAAACTGGAGTCCACTGAGAGCCGCAGCAGCTTCTCACAGCACGCACGCACTAGCGGGCGC
GTGGCCGTGGAGGAGGTGGATGAGGAGGGCAAGTTTGTCCGGCTGCGCAACAAGTCCAATGAGGACCAGT
CCATGGGCAATTGGCAGATCAAGCGCCAGAATGGAGATGATCCCTTGCTGACTTACCGGTTCCCACCAAA
GTTCACCCTGAAGGCTGGGCAGGTGGTGACGATCTGGGCTGCAGGAGCTGGGGCCACCCACAGCCCCCCT
ACCGACCTGGTGTGGAAGGCACAGAACACCTGGGGCTGCGGGAACAGCCTGCGTACGGCTCTCATCAACT
CCACTGGGGAAGAAGTGGCCATGCGCAAGCTGGTGCGCTCAGTGACTGTGGTTGAGGACGACGAGGATGA
GGATGGAGATGACCTGCTCCATCACCACCACGGCTCCCACTGCAGCAGCTCGGGGGACCCCGCTGAGTAC
AACCTGCGCTCGCGCACCGTGCTGTGCGGGACCTGCGGGCAGCCTGCCGACAAGGCATCTGCCAGCGGCT
CAGGAGCCCAGGTGGGCGGACCCATCTCCTCTGGCTCTTCTGCCTCCAGTGTCACGGTCACTCGCAGCTA
CCGCAGTGTGGGGGGCAGTGGGGGTGGCAGCTTCGGGGACAATCTGGTCACCCGCTCCTACCTCCTGGGC
AACTCCAGCCCCCGAACCCAGAGCCCCCAGAACTGCAGCATCATGGGTACCGAGCTCGCCACCATGGTGA
GCAAGGGCGAGGAGCTGTTCACCGGGGTGGTGCCCATCCTGGTCGAGCTGGACGGCGACGTAAACGGCCA
CAAGTTCAGCGTGTCCGGCGAGGGCGAGGGCGATGCCACCTACGGCAAGCTGACCCTGAAGTTCATCTGC
ACCACCGGCAAGCTGCCCGTGCCCTGGCCCACCCTCGTGACCACCCTGACCTGGGGCGTGCAGTGCTTCA
GCCGCTACCCCGACCACATGAAGCAGCACGACTTCTTCAAGTCCGCCATGCCCGAAGGCTACGTCCAGGA
GCGCACCATCTTCTTCAAGGACGACGGCAACTACAAGACCCGCGCCGAGGTGAAGTTCGAGGGCGACACC
CTGGTGAACCGCATCGAGCTGAAGGGCATCGACTTCAAGGAGGACGGCAACATCCTGGGGCACAAGCTGG
AGTACAACTACATCAGCCACAACGTCTATATCACCGCCGACAAGCAGAAGAACGGCATCAAGGCCAACTT
CAAGATCCGCCACAACATCGAGGACGGCAGCGTGCAGCTCGCCGACCACTACCAGCAGAACACCCCCATC
GGCGACGGCCCCGTGCTGCTGCCCGACAACCACTACCTGAGCACCCAGTCCAAGCTGAGCAAAGACCCCA
ACGAGAAGCGCGATCACATGGTCCTGCTGGAGTTCGTGACCGCCGCCGGGATCACTCTCGGCATGGACGA
GCTGTACAAGTCCGGACTCAGATCTCGAGCTCAAGCTTCGAATTCTGCAGGTACCGGTGAATTCACCATG
GACAAAGACTGCGAAATGAAGCGCACCACCCTGGATAGCCCTCTGGGCAAGCTGGAACTGTCTGGGTGCG
AACAGGGCCTGCACCGTATCATCTTCCTGGGCAAAGGAACATCTGCCGCCGACGCCGTGGAAGTGCCTGC
CCCAGCCGCCGTGCTGGGCGGACCAGAGCCACTGATGCAGGCCACCGCCTGGCTCAACGCCTACTTTCAC
CAGCCTGAGGCCATCGAGGAGTTCCCTGTGCCAGCCCTGCACCACCCAGTGTTCCAGCAGGAGAGCTTTA
CCCGCCAGGTGCTGTGGAAACTGCTGAAAGTGGTGAAGTTCGGAGAGGTCATCAGCTACAGCCACCTGGC
CGCCCTGGCCGGCAATCCCGCCGCCACCGCCGCCGTGAAAACCGCCCTGAGCGGAAATCCCGTGCCCATT
CTGATCCCCTGCCACCGGGTGGTGCAGGGCGACCTGGACGTGGGGGGCTACGAGGGCGGGCTCGCCGTGA
AAGAGTGGCTGCTGGCCCACGAGGGCCACAGACTGGGCAAGCCTGGGCTGGGTCCTGCAGGCGGATCCGC
GTTTAAACTCGAGGTTAATTAATGAGCGGCCGCATAGATAACTGATCCAGTGTGCTGGAATTAATTCGCT
GTCTGCGAGGGCCAGCTGTTGGGGTGAGTACTCCCTCTCAAAAGCGGGCATGACTTCTGCGCTAAGATTG
TCAGTTTCCAAAAACGAGGAGGATTTGATATTCACCTGGCCCGCGGTGATGCCTTTGAGGGTGGCCGCGT
CCATCTGGTCAGAAAAGACAATCTTTTTGTTGTCAAGCTTGAGGTGTGGCAGGCTTGAGATCTGGCCATA
CACTTGAGTGACAATGACATCCACTTTGCCTTTCTCTCCACAGGTGTCCACTCCCAGGTCCAACTGCAGG
TCGAGCATGCATCTAGGGCGGCCAATTCCGCCCCTCTCCCCCCCCCCCCTCTCCCTCCCCCCCCCCTAAC
GTTACTGGCCGAAGCCGCTTGGAATAAGGCCGGTGTGCGTTTGTCTATATGTTATTTTCCACCATATTGC
CGTCTTTTGGCAATGTGAGGGCCCGGAAACCTGGCCCTGTCTTCTTGACGAGCATTCCTAGGGGTCTTTC
CCCTCTCGCCAAAGGAATGCAAGGTCTGTTGAATGTCGTGAAGGAAGCAGTTCCTCTGGAAGCTTCTTGA
AGACAAACAACGTCTGTAGCGACCCTTTGCAGGCAGCGGAACCCCCCACCTGGCGACAGGTGCCTCTGCG
GCCAAAAGCCACGTGTATAAGATACACCTGCAAAGGCGGCACAACCCCAGTGCCACGTTGTGAGTTGGAT
AGTTGTGGAAAGAGTCAAATGGCTCTCCTCAAGCGTATTCAACAAGGGGCTGAAGGATGCCCAGAAGGTA
CCCCATTGTATGGGATCTGATCTGGGGCCTCGGTGCACATGCTTTACATGTGTTTAGTCGAGGTTAAAAA
AACGTCTAGGCCCCCCGAACCACGGGGACGTGGTTTTCCTTTGAAAAACACGATGATAAGCTTGCCACAA
CCCGGGATAATTCCTGCAGCCAATATGGGATCGGCCATTGAACAAGATGGATTGCACGCAGGTTCTCCGG
CCGCTTGGGTGGAGAGGCTATTCGGCTATGACTGGGCACAACAGACAATCGGCTGCTCTGATGCCGCCGT
GTTCCGGCTGTCAGCGCAGGGGCGCCCGGTTCTTTTTGTCAAGACCGACCTGTCCGGTGCCCTGAATGAA
CTGCAGGACGAGGCAGCGCGGCTATCGTGGCTGGCCACGACGGGCGTTCCTTGCGCAGCTGTGCTCGACG
TTGTCACTGAAGCGGGAAGGGACTGGCTGCTATTGGGCGAAGTGCCGGGGCAGGATCTCCTGTCATCTCA
CCTTGCTCCTGCCGAGAAAGTATCCATCATGGCTGATGCAATGCGGCGGCTGCATACGCTTGATCCGGCT
ACCTGCCCATTCGACCACCAAGCGAAACATCGCATCGAGCGAGCACGTACTCGGATGGAAGCCGGTCTTG
TCGATCAGGATGATCTGGACGAAGAGCATCAGGGGCTCGCGCCAGCCGAACTGTTCGCCAGGCTCAAGGC
GCGCATGCCCGACGGCGATGATCTCGTCGTGACCCATGGCGATGCCTGCTTGCCGAATATCATGGTGGAA
AATGGCCGCTTTTCTGGATTCATCGACTGTGGCCGGCTGGGTGTGGCGGACCGCTATCAGGACATAGCGT
TGGCTACCCGTGATATTGCTGAAGAGCTTGGCGGCGAATGGGCTGACCGCTTCCTCGTGCTTTACGGTAT
CGCCGCTCCCGATTCGCAGCGCATCGCCTTCTATCGCCTTCTTGACGAGTTCTTCTGAGGGGATCAATTC
TCTAGATAACTGATCATAATCAGCCATACCACATTTGTAGAGGTTTTACTTGCTTTAAAAAACCTCCCAC
ACCTCCCCCTGAACCTGAAACATAAAATGAATGCAATTGTTGTTGTTAACTTGTTTATTGCAGCTTATAA
TGGTTACAAATAAAGCAATAGCATCACAAATTTCACAAATAAAGCATTTTTTTCACTGCATTCTAGTTGT
GGTTTGTCCAAACTCATCAATGTATCTTAACGCGTCGAGTGCATTCTAGTTGTGGTTTGTCCAAACTCAT
CAATGTATCTTATCATGTCTGTATACCGTCGACCTCTAGCTAGAGCTTGGCGTAATCATGGTCATAGCTG
TTTCCTGTGTGAAATTGTTATCCGCTCACAATTCCACACAACATACGAGCCGGAAGCATAAAGTGTAAAG
CCTGGGGTGCCTAATGAGTGAGCTAACTCACATTAATTGCGTTGCGCTCACTGCCCGCTTTCCAGTCGGG
AAACCTGTCGTGCCAGCTGCATTAATGAATCGGCCAACGCGCGGGGAGAGGCGGTTTGCGTATTGGGCGC
TCTTCCGCTTCCTCGCTCACTGACTCGCTGCGCTCGGTCGTTCGGCTGCGGCGAGCGGTATCAGCTCACT
CAAAGGCGGTAATACGGTTATCCACAGAATCAGGGGATAACGCAGGAAAGAACATGTGAGCAAAAGGCCA
GCAAAAGGCCAGGAACCGTAAAAAGGCCGCGTTGCTGGCGTTTTTCCATAGGCTCCGCCCCCCTGACGAG
CATCACAAAAATCGACGCTCAAGTCAGAGGTGGCGAAACCCGACAGGACTATAAAGATACCAGGCGTTTC
CCCCTGGAAGCTCCCTCGTGCGCTCTCCTGTTCCGACCCTGCCGCTTACCGGATACCTGTCCGCCTTTCT
CCCTTCGGGAAGCGTGGCGCTTTCTCATAGCTCACGCTGTAGGTATCTCAGTTCGGTGTAGGTCGTTCGC
TCCAAGCTGGGCTGTGTGCACGAACCCCCCGTTCAGCCCGACCGCTGCGCCTTATCCGGTAACTATCGTC
TTGAGTCCAACCCGGTAAGACACGACTTATCGCCACTGGCAGCAGCCACTGGTAACAGGATTAGCAGAGC
GAGGTATGTAGGCGGTGCTACAGAGTTCTTGAAGTGGTGGCCTAACTACGGCTACACTAGAAGAACAGTA
TTTGGTATCTGCGCTCTGCTGAAGCCAGTTACCTTCGGAAAAAGAGTTGGTAGCTCTTGATCCGGCAAAC
AAACCACCGCTGGTAGCGGTGGTTTTTTTGTTTGCAAGCAGCAGATTACGCGCAGAAAAAAAGGATCTCA
AGAAGATCCTTTGATCTTTTCTACGGGGTCTGACGCTCAGTGGAACGAAAACTCACGTTAAGGGATTTTG
GTCATGAGATTATCAAAAAGGATCTTCACCTAGATCCTTTTAAATTAAAAATGAAGTTTTAAATCAATCT
AAAGTATATATGAGTAAACTTGGTCTGACAGTTACCAATGCTTAATCAGTGAGGCACCTATCTCAGCGAT
CTGTCTATTTCGTTCATCCATAGTTGCCTGACTCCCCGTCGTGTAGATAACTACGATACGGGAGGGCTTA
CCATCTGGCCCCAGTGCTGCAATGATACCGCGAGACCCACGCTCACCGGCTCCAGATTTATCAGCAATAA
ACCAGCCAGCCGGAAGGGCCGAGCGCAGAAGTGGTCCTGCAACTTTATCCGCCTCCATCCAGTCTATTAA
TTGTTGCCGGGAAGCTAGAGTAAGTAGTTCGCCAGTTAATAGTTTGCGCAACGTTGTTGCCATTGCTACA
GGCATCGTGGTGTCACGCTCGTCGTTTGGTATGGCTTCATTCAGCTCCGGTTCCCAACGATCAAGGCGAG
TTACATGATCCCCCATGTTGTGCAAAAAAGCGGTTAGCTCCTTCGGTCCTCCGATCGTTGTCAGAAGTAA
GTTGGCCGCAGTGTTATCACTCATGGTTATGGCAGCACTGCATAATTCTCTTACTGTCATGCCATCCGTA
AGATGCTTTTCTGTGACTGGTGAGTACTCAACCAAGTCATTCTGAGAATAGTGTATGCGGCGACCGAGTT
GCTCTTGCCCGGCGTCAATACGGGATAATACCGCGCCACATAGCAGAACTTTAAAAGTGCTCATCATTGG
AAAACGTTCTTCGGGGCGAAAACTCTCAAGGATCTTACCGCTGTTGAGATCCAGTTCGATGTAACCCACT
CGTGCACCCAACTGATCTTCAGCATCTTTTACTTTCACCAGCGTTTCTGGGTGAGCAAAAACAGGAAGGC
AAAATGCCGCAAAAAAGGGAATAAGGGCGACACGGAAATGTTGAATACTCATACTCTTCCTTTTTCAATA
TTATTGAAGCATTTATCAGGGTTATTGTCTCATGAGCGGATACATATTTGAATGTATTTAGAAAAATAAA
CAAATAGGGGTTCCGCGCACATTTCCCCGAAAAGTGCCACCTGACGTC
